Addgene plasmid #60650: pCAG-mNaChBac-T2A-tdTomato
Purpose: Expresses mNaChBac-T2A-tdTomato
Depositing lab: Massimo Scanziani. Depositing organization: University of California, San Diego (UCSD). Publication: Equalizing excitation-inhibition ratios across visual cortical neurons. Xue M, Atallah BV, Scanziani M. Nature. 2014 Jul 31;511(7511):596-600. doi: 10.1038/nature13321. Epub 2014 Jun 22. PubMed 25043046.
Backbone
  Vector backbone: pCAG
  Backbone size w/o insert (bp): 5508
  Total vector size (bp): 7316
  Vector type: Mammalian Expression
Growth in bacteria
  Bacterial resistance: Ampicillin, 100 μg/mL
  Growth temperature: 37°C
  Growth strain: Stbl2
  Copy number: Unknown
Gene/Insert
  Gene/Insert name: mNaChBac-T2A-tdTomato (alt name: bacterial voltage-gated Na+ channel)
  Insert size (bp): 2300
  Cloning method: Unknown
  Sequencing primers: 5′ pCAG-F; 3′ SV40pA-R
Terms and licenses: Academic/Nonprofit Terms; Industry Terms: Not Available to Industry
How to cite: pCAG-mNaChBac-T2A-tdTomato was a gift from Massimo Scanziani (Addgene plasmid # 60650 ; http://n2t.net/addgene:60650 ; RRID:Addgene_60650)
