[The description below was written by a language model from this plasmid's Addgene catalogue record and pLannotate feature annotations shown in this document.]
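Description:
pCAG-mNaChBac-T2A-tdTomato is a 7.3 kb mammalian expression plasmid built on a pCAG backbone with pBluescript-derived bacterial sequences. In E. coli it replicates from a high-copy ColE1/pUC-type origin and is selected with ampicillin through the β-lactamase gene. An f1 phage origin, remnants of the lacZα/lac promoter region, and flanking T7 and T3 promoters are carried over from the parental cloning vector and play no part in mammalian expression.

The payload is driven by the composite CAG promoter, annotated here as the CMV immediate-early enhancer, the chicken β-actin promoter and a chimeric β-actin/β-globin intron, which together give strong, broadly active transcription in mammalian cells. Downstream lies a single open reading frame encoding mNaChBac, a version of the bacterial voltage-gated sodium channel NaChBac, joined through a T2A self-cleaving peptide to the tandem-dimer red-orange fluorescent protein tdTomato, and the transcript ends at an SV40 polyadenylation signal. The T2A element causes ribosomal skipping, so channel and reporter are produced as separate proteins from one mRNA and fluorescence marks the cells expressing the channel. The automated feature table annotates tdTomato but not the channel or the T2A sequence; these presumably occupy the unannotated stretch between the intron and tdTomato. The record does not explain what the "m" prefix denotes.

The stated purpose is simply expression of the channel–reporter cassette. The associated publication concerns excitation–inhibition ratios in visual cortical neurons, which suggests use in altering the electrical activity of labelled neurons, though the record gives no delivery method or experimental details.
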