Features (pLannotate 1.2.2; 20 found; start..end, strand, type, name):
     28..46      +  promoter       T7 promoter: promoter for bacteriophage T7 RNA polymerase
     55..96      -  misc_feature   MCS (fragment): pBluescript multiple cloning site
    193..496     +  enhancer       CMV enhancer: human cytomegalovirus immediate early enhancer
    498..775     +  promoter       chicken β-actin promoter: No description available
    777..1794    +  intron         chimeric intron: chimera between introns from chicken β-actin and rabbit β-globin
   1792..1875    +  CDS            HBB (fragment): HBB_LEPEU - Experimental evidence at protein level: Swiss-Prot protein existence level 1. Involved in oxygen transport from the lung to the various peripheral tissues. From Lepus europaeus (European hare).
   2789..4216    +  CDS            tdTomato: tdTomato is a basic (constitutively fluorescent) orange fluorescent protein published in 2004, derived from Discosoma sp.. It is reported to be a somewhat slowly-maturing tandem dimer with low acid sensitivity.
   4234..4318    +  CDS            large T antigen (fragment): large T antigen from SV40 (simian virus 40)
   4341..4462    +  polyA_signal   SV40 poly(A) signal: SV40 polyadenylation signal
   4482..4517    -  misc_feature   MCS (fragment): pBluescript multiple cloning site
   4530..4548    -  promoter       T3 promoter: promoter for bacteriophage T3 RNA polymerase
   4593..4609    -  protein_bind   lac operator: The lac repressor binds to the lac operator to inhibit transcription in E. coli. This inhibition can be relieved by adding lactose or isopropyl-β-D-thiogalactopyranoside (IPTG). lac repressor encoded by lacI
   4617..4647    -  promoter       lac promoter: promoter for the E. coli lac operon
   4662..4683    -  protein_bind   CAP binding site: CAP binding activates transcription in the presence of cAMP. E. coli catabolite activator protein
   4696..4788    -  CDS            lacI (fragment): lac repressor; lacI; The lac repressor binds to the lac operator to inhibit transcription in E. coli. This inhibition can be relieved by adding lactose or isopropyl-β-D-thiogalactopyranoside (IPTG).
   4971..5559    -  rep_origin     ori: high-copy-number ColE1/pMB1/pBR322/pUC origin of replication
   5730..6590    -  CDS            AmpR: β-lactamase; bla; confers resistance to ampicillin, carbenicillin, and related antibiotics
   6591..6695    -  promoter       AmpR promoter: bla
   6748..7176    -  rep_origin     f1 ori (sequence partly withheld): f1 bacteriophage origin of replication; arrow indicates direction of (+) strand synthesis
   7181..20      -  CDS            lacZα (fragment) (across the origin): LacZα fragment of β-galactosidase; lacZ fragment
>Addgene plasmid #60650 | pCAG-mNaChBac-T2A-tdTomato | depositor full sequence | sequence record 98807 | pCAG-mNaChBac-T2A-tdTomato sequence 7316 bps
TGTAAAACGACGGCCAGTGAGCGCGCGTAATACGACTCACTATAGGGCGAATTGGGTACCGGGCCCCCCC
TCGAGGTCGACGGTATCGATAAGCTTCCCTTAATTAACCGTTTAAACAATTCTGCAGGAATCTAGTTATT
AATAGTAATCAATTACGGGGTCATTAGTTCATAGCCCATATATGGAGTTCCGCGTTACATAACTTACGGT
AAATGGCCCGCCTGGCTGACCGCCCAACGACCCCCGCCCATTGACGTCAATAATGACGTATGTTCCCATA
GTAACGCCAATAGGGACTTTCCATTGACGTCAATGGGTGGAGTATTTACGGTAAACTGCCCACTTGGCAG
TACATCAAGTGTATCATATGCCAAGTACGCCCCCTATTGACGTCAATGACGGTAAATGGCCCGCCTGGCA
TTATGCCCAGTACATGACCTTATGGGACTTTCCTACTTGGCAGTACATCTACGTATTAGTCATCGCTATT
ACCATGGTCGAGGTGAGCCCCACGTTCTGCTTCACTCTCCCCATCTCCCCCCCCTCCCCACCCCCAATTT
TGTATTTATTTATTTTTTAATTATTTTGTGCAGCGATGGGGGCGGGGGGGGGGGGGGGGCGCGCGCCAGG
CGGGGCGGGGCGGGGCGAGGGGCGGGGCGGGGCGAGGCGGAGAGGTGCGGCGGCAGCCAATCAGAGCGGC
GCGCTCCGAAAGTTTCCTTTTATGGCGAGGCGGCGGCGGCGGCGGCCCTATAAAAAGCGAAGCGCGCGGC
GGGCGGGGAGTCGCTGCGACGCTGCCTTCGCCCCGTGCCCCGCTCCGCCGCCGCCTCGCGCCGCCCGCCC
CGGCTCTGACTGACCGCGTTACTCCCACAGGTGAGCGGGCGGGACGGCCCTTCTCCTCCGGGCTGTAATT
AGCGCTTGGTTTAATGACGGCTTGTTTCTTTTCTGTGGCTGCGTGAAAGCCTTGAGGGGCTCCGGGAGGG
CCCTTTGTGCGGGGGGAGCGGCTCGGGGGGTGCGTGCGTGTGTGTGTGCGTGGGGAGCGCCGCGTGCGGC
TCCGCGCTGCCCGGCGGCTGTGAGCGCTGCGGGCGCGGCGCGGGGCTTTGTGCGCTCCGCAGTGTGCGCG
AGGGGAGCGCGGCCGGGGGCGGTGCCCCGCGGTGCGGGGGGGGCTGCGAGGGGAACAAAGGCTGCGTGCG
GGGTGTGTGCGTGGGGGGGTGAGCAGGGGGTGTGGGCGCGTCGGTCGGGCTGCAACCCCCCCTGCACCCC
CCTCCCCGAGTTGCTGAGCACGGCCCGGCTTCGGGTGCGGGGCTCCGTACGGGGCGTGGCGCGGGGCTCG
CCGTGCCGGGCGGGGGGTGGCGGCAGGTGGGGGTGCCGGGCGGGGCGGGGCCGCCTCGGGCCGGGGAGGG
CTCGGGGGAGGGGCGCGGCGGCCCCCGGAGCGCCGGCGGCTGTCGAGGCGCGGCGAGCCGCAGCCATTGC
CTTTTATGGTAATCGTGCGAGAGGGCGCAGGGACTTCCTTTGTCCCAAATCTGTGCGGAGCCGAAATCTG
GGAGGCGCCGCCGCACCCCCTCTAGCGGGCGCGGGGCGAAGCGGTGCGGCGCCGGCAGGAAGGAAATGGG
CGGGGAGGGCCTTCGTGCGTCGCCGCGCCGCCGTCCCCTTCTCCCTCTCCAGCCTCGGGGCTGTCCGCGG
GGGGACGGCTGCCTTCGGGGGGGACGGGGCAGGGCGGGGTTCGGCTTCTGGCGTGTGACCGGCGGCTCTA
GAGCCTCTGCTAACCATGTTCATGCCTTCTTCTTTTTCCTACAGCTCCTGGGCAACGTGCTGGTTATTGT
GCTGTCTCATCATTTTGGCAAAGAATTTGATTTGATACCGCGGGCCCGGGCTAGCCGCCACCATGAAAAT
GGAAGCACGCCAGAAACAGAACTCATTCACGTCAAAGATGCAGAAAATTGTCAACCATAGAGCGTTTACT
TTCACCGTCATTGCCCTGATCCTCTTTAATGCACTGATCGTGGGAATCGAAACATATCCGAGGATCTACG
CGGACCACAAGTGGCTCTTTTATCGGATTGACCTCGTCCTGCTTTGGATCTTCACCATCGAGATCGCGAT
GAGGTTTTTGGCGTCGAACCCAAAGTCGGCCTTCTTCCGCAGCTCGTGGAATTGGTTTGATTTTCTGATT
GTCGCGGCTGGGCATATCTTCGCGGGAGCCCAGTTCGTGACAGTATTGCGAATCCTTAGAGTGCTGCGGG
TACTCAGGGCGATCTCCGTCGTCCCCTCCCTGCGCAGACTCGTAGATGCGCTGGTGATGACGATTCCGGC
GTTGGGCAATATCTTGATCTTGATGTCCATCTTCTTCTATATCTTTGCAGTGATCGGGACAATGCTCTTC
CAGCACGTATCGCCTGAATACTTTGGGAACCTCCAGCTTTCGTTGCTGACGCTGTTCCAAGTGGTGACCT
TGGAGAGCTGGGCCAGCGGTGTAATGCGGCCCATTTTTGCAGAGGTGCCCTGGTCATGGCTCTACTTTGT
CTCGTTTGTCCTGATTGGTACTTTTATCATTTTCAATCTTTTCATCGGAGTCATTGTGAACAACGTGGAA
AAGGCGGAGCTTACGGACAATGAGGAAGATGGGGAGGCCGACGGACTTAAACAGGAGATTTCAGCATTGC
GAAAGGATGTAGCCGAACTGAAGAGCTTGCTCAAACAACTTAAGGATATCGGCAGTGGAGAGGGCAGAGG
AAGTCTGCTAACATGCGGTGACGTCGAGGAGAATCCTGGCCCAGCGGATCCCGCCACCATGGTGAGCAAG
GGCGAGGAGGTCATCAAAGAGTTCATGCGCTTCAAGGTGCGCATGGAGGGCTCCATGAACGGCCACGAGT
TCGAGATCGAGGGCGAGGGCGAGGGCCGCCCCTACGAGGGCACCCAGACCGCCAAGCTGAAGGTGACCAA
GGGCGGCCCCCTGCCCTTCGCCTGGGACATCCTGTCCCCCCAGTTCATGTACGGCTCCAAGGCGTACGTG
AAGCACCCCGCCGACATCCCCGATTACAAGAAGCTGTCCTTCCCCGAGGGCTTCAAGTGGGAGCGCGTGA
TGAACTTCGAGGACGGCGGTCTGGTGACCGTGACCCAGGACTCCTCCCTGCAGGACGGCACGCTGATCTA
CAAGGTGAAGATGCGCGGCACCAACTTCCCCCCCGACGGCCCCGTAATGCAGAAGAAGACCATGGGCTGG
GAGGCCTCCACCGAGCGCCTGTACCCCCGCGACGGCGTGCTGAAGGGCGAGATCCACCAGGCCCTGAAGC
TGAAGGACGGCGGCCACTACCTGGTGGAGTTCAAGACCATCTACATGGCCAAGAAGCCCGTGCAACTGCC
CGGCTACTACTACGTGGACACCAAGCTGGACATCACCTCCCACAACGAGGACTACACCATCGTGGAACAG
TACGAGCGCTCCGAGGGCCGCCACCACCTGTTCCTGGGGCATGGCACCGGCAGCACCGGCAGCGGCAGCT
CCGGCACCGCCTCCTCCGAGGACAACAACATGGCCGTCATCAAAGAGTTCATGCGCTTCAAGGTGCGCAT
GGAGGGCTCCATGAACGGCCACGAGTTCGAGATCGAGGGCGAGGGCGAGGGCCGCCCCTACGAGGGCACC
CAGACCGCCAAGCTGAAGGTGACCAAGGGCGGCCCCCTGCCCTTCGCCTGGGACATCCTGTCCCCCCAGT
TCATGTACGGCTCCAAGGCGTACGTGAAGCACCCCGCCGACATCCCCGATTACAAGAAGCTGTCCTTCCC
CGAGGGCTTCAAGTGGGAGCGCGTGATGAACTTCGAGGACGGCGGTCTGGTGACCGTGACCCAGGACTCC
TCCCTGCAGGACGGCACGCTGATCTACAAGGTGAAGATGCGCGGCACCAACTTCCCCCCCGACGGCCCCG
TAATGCAGAAGAAGACCATGGGCTGGGAGGCCTCCACCGAGCGCCTGTACCCCCGCGACGGCGTGCTGAA
GGGCGAGATCCACCAGGCCCTGAAGCTGAAGGACGGCGGCCACTACCTGGTGGAGTTCAAGACCATCTAC
ATGGCCAAGAAGCCCGTGCAACTGCCCGGCTACTACTACGTGGACACCAAGCTGGACATCACCTCCCACA
ACGAGGACTACACCATCGTGGAACAGTACGAGCGCTCCGAGGGCCGCCACCACCTGTTCCTGTACGGCAT
GGACGAGCTGTACAAGTAAGAATTCTAGATAACTGATCATAATCAGCCATACCACATTTGTAGAGGTTTT
ACTTGCTTTAAAAAACCTCCCACACCTCCCCCTGAACCTGAAACATAAAATGAATGCAATTGTTGTTGTT
AACTTGTTTATTGCAGCTTATAATGGTTACAAATAAAGCAATAGCATCACAAATTTCACAAATAAAGCAT
TTTTTTCACTGCATTCTAGTTGTGGTTTGTCCAAACTCATCAATGTATCTTATTTAAATTGGGCGCGCCC
AACTAGTTCTAGAGCGGCCGCCACCGCGGTGGAGCTCCAGCTTTTGTTCCCTTTAGTGAGGGTTAATTTC
GAGCTTGGCGTAATCATGGTCATAGCTGTTTCCTGTGTGAAATTGTTATCCGCTCACAATTCCACACAAC
ATACGAGCCGGAAGCATAAAGTGTAAAGCCTGGGGTGCCTAATGAGTGAGCTAACTCACATTAATTGCGT
TGCGCTCACTGCCCGCTTTCCAGTCGGGAAACCTGTCGTGCCAGCTGCATTAATGAATCGGCCAACGCGC
GGGGAGAGGCGGTTTGCGTATTGGGCGCTCTTCCGCTTCCTCGCTCACTGACTCGCTGCGCTCGGTCGTT
CGGCTGCGGCGAGCGGTATCAGCTCACTCAAAGGCGGTAATACGGTTATCCACAGAATCAGGGGATAACG
CAGGAAAGAACATGTGAGCAAAAGGCCAGCAAAAGGCCAGGAACCGTAAAAAGGCCGCGTTGCTGGCGTT
TTTCCATAGGCTCCGCCCCCCTGACGAGCATCACAAAAATCGACGCTCAAGTCAGAGGTGGCGAAACCCG
ACAGGACTATAAAGATACCAGGCGTTTCCCCCTGGAAGCTCCCTCGTGCGCTCTCCTGTTCCGACCCTGC
CGCTTACCGGATACCTGTCCGCCTTTCTCCCTTCGGGAAGCGTGGCGCTTTCTCATAGCTCACGCTGTAG
GTATCTCAGTTCGGTGTAGGTCGTTCGCTCCAAGCTGGGCTGTGTGCACGAACCCCCCGTTCAGCCCGAC
CGCTGCGCCTTATCCGGTAACTATCGTCTTGAGTCCAACCCGGTAAGACACGACTTATCGCCACTGGCAG
CAGCCACTGGTAACAGGATTAGCAGAGCGAGGTATGTAGGCGGTGCTACAGAGTTCTTGAAGTGGTGGCC
TAACTACGGCTACACTAGAAGGACAGTATTTGGTATCTGCGCTCTGCTGAAGCCAGTTACCTTCGGAAAA
AGAGTTGGTAGCTCTTGATCCGGCAAACAAACCACCGCTGGTAGCGGTGGTTTTTTTGTTTGCAAGCAGC
AGATTACGCGCAGAAAAAAAGGATCTCAAGAAGATCCTTTGATCTTTTCTACGGGGTCTGACGCTCAGTG
GAACGAAAACTCACGTTAAGGGATTTTGGTCATGAGATTATCAAAAAGGATCTTCACCTAGATCCTTTTA
AATTAAAAATGAAGTTTTAAATCAATCTAAAGTATATATGAGTAAACTTGGTCTGACAGTTACCAATGCT
TAATCAGTGAGGCACCTATCTCAGCGATCTGTCTATTTCGTTCATCCATAGTTGCCTGACTCCCCGTCGT
GTAGATAACTACGATACGGGAGGGCTTACCATCTGGCCCCAGTGCTGCAATGATACCGCGAGACCCACGC
TCACCGGCTCCAGATTTATCAGCAATAAACCAGCCAGCCGGAAGGGCCGAGCGCAGAAGTGGTCCTGCAA
CTTTATCCGCCTCCATCCAGTCTATTAATTGTTGCCGGGAAGCTAGAGTAAGTAGTTCGCCAGTTAATAG
TTTGCGCAACGTTGTTGCCATTGCTACAGGCATCGTGGTGTCACGCTCGTCGTTTGGTATGGCTTCATTC
AGCTCCGGTTCCCAACGATCAAGGCGAGTTACATGATCCCCCATGTTGTGCAAAAAAGCGGTTAGCTCCT
TCGGTCCTCCGATCGTTGTCAGAAGTAAGTTGGCCGCAGTGTTATCACTCATGGTTATGGCAGCACTGCA
TAATTCTCTTACTGTCATGCCATCCGTAAGATGCTTTTCTGTGACTGGTGAGTACTCAACCAAGTCATTC
TGAGAATAGTGTATGCGGCGACCGAGTTGCTCTTGCCCGGCGTCAATACGGGATAATACCGCGCCACATA
GCAGAACTTTAAAAGTGCTCATCATTGGAAAACGTTCTTCGGGGCGAAAACTCTCAAGGATCTTACCGCT
GTTGAGATCCAGTTCGATGTAACCCACTCGTGCACCCAACTGATCTTCAGCATCTTTTACTTTCACCAGC
GTTTCTGGGTGAGCAAAAACAGGAAGGCAAAATGCCGCAAAAAAGGGAATAAGGGCGACACGGAAATGTT
GAATACTCATACTCTTCCTTTTTCAATATTATTGAAGCATTTATCAGGGTTATTGTCTCATGAGCGGATA
CATATTTGAATGTATTTAGAAAAATAAACAAATAGGGGTTCCGCGCACATTTCCCCGAAAAGTGCCACCT
AAATTGTAAGCGTTAATATTTTGTTAAAATTCGCGTTAAATTTTTGTTAAATCAGCTCATTTTTTAACCA
ATAGGCCGAAATCGGCAAAATCCCTTATAAATCAAAAGAATAGACCGAGATAGGGT
[37 nt withheld, positions 6847-6883]
AAAGAACGTGGACTCCAACGTCAAAGG
[49 nt withheld, positions 6911-6959]
T
[91 nt withheld, positions 6961-7051]
G
[124 nt withheld, positions 7053-7176]
CCCATTCGCCATTCAGGCTGCGCAACTGTTGGGAAGGGCGATCGGTGCGGGCCTCTTCGCTATTACGCCA
GCTGGCGAAAGGGGGATGTGCTGCAAGGCGATTAAGTTGGGTAACGCCAGGGTTTTCCCAGTCACGACGT
