>Addgene plasmid #60650 | pCAG-mNaChBac-T2A-tdTomato | addgene partial sequence | sequence record 98790 | tdTomato-Fwd 5'-ctgttcctgtacggcatgg-3'
ACTGATCATAATCAGCCATACCACATTTGTAGAGGTTTTACTTGCTTTAAAAAACCTCCCACACCTCCCC
CTGAACCTGAAACATAAAATGAATGCAATTGTTGTTGTTAACTTGTTTATTGCAGCTTATAATGGTTACA
AATAAAGCAATAGCATCACAAATTTCACAAATAAAGCATTTTTTTCACTGCATTCTAGTTGTGGTTTGTC
CAAACTCATCAATGTATCTTATTTAAATTGGGCGCGCCCAACTAGTTCTAGAGCGGCCGCCACCGCGGTG
GAGCTCCAGCTTTTGTTCCCTTTAGTGAGGGTTAATTTCGAGCTTGGCGTAATCATGGTCATAGCTGTTT
CCTGTGTGAAATTGTTATCCGCTCACAATTCCACACAACATACGAGCCGGAAGCATAAAGTGTAAAGCCT
GGGGTGCCTAATGAGTGAGCTAACTCACATTAATTGCGTTGCGCTCACTGCCCGCTTTCCAGTCGGGAAA
CCTGTCGTGCCAGCTGCATTAATGAATCGGCCAACGCGCGGGGAGAGGCGGTTTGCGTATTGGGCGCTCT
TCCGCTTCCTCGCTCACTGACTCGCTGCGCTCGGTCGTTCGGCTGCGGCGAGCGGTATCAGCTCACTCAA
AGGCGGTAATACGGTTATCCACAGAATCAGGGGATAACGCAGGAAAGAACATGTGA
