>Addgene plasmid #60650 | pCAG-mNaChBac-T2A-tdTomato | addgene partial sequence | sequence record 98791 | pCAG-F 5'-GCAACGTGCTGGTTATTGTG-3'
TGATTTGATACCGCGGGCCCGGGCTAGCCGCCACCATGAAAATGGAAGCACGCCAGAAACAGAACTCATT
CACGTCAAAGATGCAGAAAATTGTCAACCATAGAGCGTTTACTTTCACCGTCATTGCCCTGATCCTCTTT
AATGCACTGATCGTGGGAATCGAAACATATCCGAGGATCTACGCGGACCACAAGTGGCTCTTTTATCGGA
TTGACCTCGTCCTGCTTTGGATCTTCACCATCGAGATCGCGATGAGGTTTTTGGCGTCGAACCCAAAGTC
GGCCTTCTTCCGCAGCTCGTGGAATTGGTTTGATTTTCTGATTGTCGCGGCTGGGCATATCTTCGCGGGA
GCCCAGTTCGTGACAGTATTGCGAATCCTTAGAGTGCTGCGGGTACTCAGGGCGATCTCCGTCGTCCCCT
CCCTGCGCAGACTCGTAGATGCGCTGGTGATGACGATTCCGGCGTTGGGCAATATCTTGATCTTGATGTC
CATCTTCTTCTATATCTTTGCAGTGATCGGGACAATGCTCTTCCAGCACGTATCGCCTGAATACTTTGGG
AACCTCCAGCTTTCGTTGCTGACGCTGTTCCAAGTGGTGACCTTGGAGAGCTGGGCCAGCGGTGTAATGC
GGCCCATTTTTGCAGAGGTGCCCTGGTCATGGCTCTACTTTGTCTCG
